Addgene plasmid #125176: pCoofy65
Purpose: (Empty Backbone) Mammalian vector for parallel SLIC cloning containing N-terminal His6-Smt3Star (SumoStar*) and different C-tag options
Depositing lab: Sabine Suppmann. Depositing organization: Max Planck Institute of Biochemistry. Publication: A new method to customize protein expression vectors for fast, efficient and background free parallel cloning. Scholz J, Besir H, Strasser C, Suppmann S. BMC Biotechnol. 2013 Feb 14;13(1):12. 10.1186/1472-6750-13-12 PubMed 23410102.
Backbone
  Vector backbone: pTT5
  Backbone manufacturer: NRC (Yves Durocher)
  Backbone size (bp): 5200
  Vector type: Mammalian Expression
  Promoter: CMV
  Tag / fusion protein: His6-Smt3Star (N terminal on insert); Multi3: depending on the LP2 primer, either no C-tag, C-10His, C-TwinStrep, or C-EPEA is inserted (C terminal on insert)
Growth in bacteria
  Bacterial resistance: Ampicillin, 100 μg/mL
  Growth temperature: 37°C
  Growth strain: DB3.1
  Copy number: High Copy
Terms and licenses: Academic/Nonprofit Terms; Industry Terms: Not Available to Industry
Depositor comments: ccdB Survival cells are NOT suitable for the unmodified plasmid containing the ccdB gene. The plasmid is provided in the recommended DB3.1 strain. C-terminal 10x His tag is flanked by stop codons. Depending on the LP2 primer used in SLIC, this C-terminal tag can be fused to the target gene. Use one of the following linearization primers pairs for SLIC cloning. Choose one LP1 forward vector primer and one LP2 reverse vector primer: LP1 forward vector primer: SLIC Primer (3C site) 5' GGGCCCCTGGAACAGAACTTCCAG 3' LP2 - select an LP2 primer below depending on which C-terminal tags you want to include fused to your gene of interest: none SLIC Primer 5' CGCCATTAACCTGATGTTCTGGGG 3' 10His- SLIC Primer 5`GAGCATCATCATCATCACCAC 3' Test each preparation of the plasmid by transforming it into non-resistant cells (ex. DH5a) to ensure negative selection by ccdB kills all the transformed cells as expected.
How to cite: pCoofy65 was a gift from Sabine Suppmann (Addgene plasmid # 125176 ; http://n2t.net/addgene:125176 ; RRID:Addgene_125176)
