[The description below was written by a language model from this plasmid's Addgene catalogue record and pLannotate feature annotations shown in this document.]
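Description:
pCoofy65 is an empty mammalian expression backbone of about 5.2 kb, built on pTT5 and designed for parallel, background-free SLIC (sequence- and ligation-independent) cloning. In bacteria it replicates from a high-copy ColE1/pUC-type origin and is selected with ampicillin through the bla gene. Because the unmodified vector carries the gyrase poison ccdB at the cloning position, it must be kept in a ccdB-tolerant strain (DB3.1; the depositor notes that ccdB Survival cells are not suitable). An Epstein-Barr virus oriP-derived element (annotated as mini-oriP fragments) is also present. This type of origin supports episomal maintenance in cells expressing EBNA1, a typical feature of transient expression systems based on pTT vectors.

Expression is driven by the CMV immediate-early enhancer and promoter. These are followed by adenovirus-derived leader and splice sequences with a chimeric intron fragment, and transcripts end at a rabbit β-globin polyadenylation signal. The annotation also detects a fragment of a mouse IgH signal sequence upstream of the fusion partner, although the catalogue entry does not mention secretion. The N-terminal fusion is His6-Smt3Star (SumoStar*), a yeast SMT3/SUMO-derived tag, and the naming of the forward linearization primer indicates a 3C protease site at the junction.

For cloning, the vector is PCR-linearized so that the gene of interest replaces ccdB, and uncut parental plasmid is eliminated in ordinary E. coli by the toxin. Downstream lies a multi-tag region with polyhistidine and Twin-Strep sequences annotated. The choice of reverse linearization primer determines whether the insert carries no C-terminal tag, 10xHis, Twin-Strep or EPEA. The vector is intended for screening tag combinations for recombinant protein production and purification in mammalian cells.
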