Features (pLannotate 1.2.2; 16 found; start..end, strand, type, name):
     42..421     +  enhancer       CMV enhancer: human cytomegalovirus immediate early enhancer
    423..622     +  promoter       CMV promoter: human cytomegalovirus (CMV) immediate early promoter
    690..728     +  misc_feature   Ad SA (fragment): adenovirus major late transcript splice acceptor (Friedrich and Soriano, 1991)
    761..970     -  CDS            PTP (fragment): TERM_ADE02 - Experimental evidence at protein level: Swiss-Prot protein existence level 1. Protein covalently bound to the viral DNA that acts as a primer for viral genomic replication by DNA strand displacement. Assembles on the viral origin of replication in an initiation complex with viral polymerase, DBP, host NFIA and host POU2F1/OCT1. During initiation, the polymerase covalently couples the first dCTP with Ser- 580 of pTP. The terminal protein stimulates the template activity over 20 fold compared to protein-free templates. Neo-synthesized viral genomes are linked to two preterminal prot
   1001..1090    +  intron         chimeric intron (fragment): chimera between introns from adenovirus and immunoglobulin heavy chain genes
   1109..1155    +  CDS            IgH signal sequence (fragment): signal sequence from the mouse immunoglobulin heavy chain variable region
   1232..1531    +  CDS            SMT3: SMT3_YEAST - Experimental evidence at protein level: Swiss-Prot protein existence level 1. Not known; suppressor of MIF2 mutations. From Saccharomyces cerevisiae (strain ATCC 204508 / S288c) (Baker's yeast).
   1578..1880    +  CDS            ccdB: CcdB, a bacterial toxin that poisons DNA gyrase; ccdB; Plasmids containing the ccdB gene cannot be propagated in standard E. coli strains.
   1896..1913    +  CDS            9xHis (fragment): 9xHis affinity tag
   1917..2006    +  CDS            Twin-Strep-tag: two Strep-Tag®II moieties connected by a linker for enhanced binding to Strep-Tactin®, an engineered form of streptavidin (Schmidt et al., 2013)
   2076..2131    +  polyA_signal   β-globin poly(A) signal: rabbit β-globin polyadenylation signal (Gil and Proudfoot, 1987)
   2311..2443    -  rep_origin     mini-oriP (fragment): internally truncated variant of the Epstein-Barr virus oriP replication origin (Tanaka et al., 1999)
   2444..3171    -  rep_origin     mini-oriP (fragment): internally truncated variant of the Epstein-Barr virus oriP replication origin (Tanaka et al., 1999)
   3300..3404    +  promoter       AmpR promoter: bla
   3405..4265    +  CDS            AmpR: β-lactamase; bla; confers resistance to ampicillin, carbenicillin, and related antibiotics
   4436..5024    +  rep_origin     ori: high-copy-number ColE1/pMB1/pBR322/pUC origin of replication
>Addgene plasmid #125176 | pCoofy65 | addgene full sequence | sequence record 243578 | Addgene NGS Result
GTACATTTATATTGGCTCATGTCCAATATGACCGCCATGTTGACATTGATTATTGACTAGTTATTAATAG
TAATCAATTACGGGGTCATTAGTTCATAGCCCATATATGGAGTTCCGCGTTACATAACTTACGGTAAATG
GCCCGCCTGGCTGACCGCCCAACGACCCCCGCCCATTGACGTCAATAATGACGTATGTTCCCATAGTAAC
GCCAATAGGGACTTTCCATTGACGTCAATGGGTGGAGTATTTACGGTAAACTGCCCACTTGGCAGTACAT
CAAGTGTATCATATGCCAAGTCCGCCCCCTATTGACGTCAATGACGGTAAATGGCCCGCCTGGCATTATG
CCCAGTACATGACCTTACGGGACTTTCCTACTTGGCAGTACATCTACGTATTAGTCATCGCTATTACCAT
GGTGATGCGGTTTTGGCAGTACACCAATGGGCGTGGATAGCGGTTTGACTCACGGGGATTTCCAAGTCTC
CACCCCATTGACGTCAATGGGAGTTTGTTTTGGCACCAAAATCAACGGGACTTTCCAAAATGTCGTAATA
ACCCCGCCCCGTTGACGCAAATGGGCGGTAGGCGTGTACGGTGGGAGGTCTATATAAGCAGAGCTCGTTT
AGTGAACCGTCAGATCCTCACTCTCTTCCGCATCGCTGTCTGCGAGGGCCAGCTGTTGGGCTCGCGGTTG
AGGACAAACTCTTCGCGGTCTTTCCAGTACTCTTGGATCGGAAACCCGTCGGCCTCCGAACGGTACTCCG
CCACCGAGGGACCTGAGCGAGTCCGCATCGACCGGATCGGAAAACCTCTCGAGAAAGGCGTCTAACCAGT
CACAGTCGCAAGGTAGGCTGAGCACCGTGGCGGGCGGCAGCGGGTGGCGGTCGGGGTTGTTTCTGGCGGA
GGTGCTGCTGATGATGTAATTAAAGTAGGCGGTCTTGAGACGGCGGATGGTCGAGGTGAGGTGTGGCAGG
CTTGAGATCCAGCTGTTGGGGTGAGTACTCCCTCTCAAAAGCGGGCATTACTTCTGCGCTAAGATTGTCA
GTTTCCAAAAACGAGGAGGATTTGATATTCACCTGGCCCGATCTGGCCATACACTTGAGTGACAATGACA
TCCACTTTGCCTTTCTCTCCACAGGTGTCCACTCCCAGGTCCAAGTTTAAACGGATCTCTAGCGAATTCA
TGGGCCGCGGAAGCCACCATCACCACCATCACGGCTCTGGAATGAGCGACTCCGAGGTGAACCAGGAGGC
CAAGCCCGAGGTGAAGCCCGAGGTGAAGCCCGAGACCCACATCAACCTGAAGGTGTCCGACGGCTCCTCC
GAGATTTTCTTCAAGATCAAGAAGACCACCCCCCTGCGCCGCCTGATGGAGGCCTTCGCCAAGCGCCAGG
GCAAGGAGATGGACTCCCTGACCTTCCTGTACGACGGCATCGAGATCCAGGCCGACCAGACCCCCGAGGA
CCTGGACATGGAGGACAACGACATCATCGAGGCCCACCGCGAGCAGATCGGCGGATTGACAACATAAAAA
CTTTGTGTTATACTTGTAACGTAAGGAGGTAATGATTCAGTTTAAGGTTTACACCTATAAAAGAGAGAGC
CGTTATCGTCTGTTTGTGGATGTACAGAGTGATATTATTGACACGCCCGGGCGACGGATGGTGATCCCCC
TGGCCAGTGCACGTCTGCTGTCAGATAAAGTCTCCCGTGAACTTTACCCGGTGGTGCATATCGGGGATGA
AAGCTGGCGCATGATGACCACCGATATGGCCAGTGTGCCGGTCTCCGTTATCGGGGAAGAAGTGGCTGAT
CTCAGCCACCGCGAAAATGACATCAAAAACGCCATTAACCTGATGTTCTGGGGAATATAAGAGCATCATC
ATCATCACCACCACCACCACCACTGAAGCGCTTGGAGCCACCCGCAGTTCGAAAAAGGTGGAGGTTCTGG
CGGTGGATCGGGAGGTTCAGCGTGGAGCCACCCGCAGTTCGAGAAATAGGAACCGGAAGCGTGAGCGGCC
GCTCGAGGCCGGCAAGGCCGGATCCCCCGACCTCGACCTCTGGCTAATAAAGGAAATTTATTTTCATTGC
AATAGTGTGTTGGAATTTTTTGTGTCTCTCACTCGGAAGGACATATGGGAGGGCAAATCATTTGGTCGAG
ATCCCTCGGAGATCTCTAGCTAGAGGATCGATCCCCGCCCCGGACGAACTAAACCTGACTACGACATCTC
TGCCCCTTCTTCGCGGGGCAGTGCATGTAATCCCTTCAGTTGGTTGGTACAACTTGCCAACTGAACCCTA
AACGGGTAGCATATGCTTCCCGGGTAGTAGTATATACTATCCAGACTAACCCTAATTCAATAGCATATGT
TACCCAACGGGAAGCATATGCTATCGAATTAGGGTTAGTAAAAGGGTCCTAAGGAACAGCGATGTAGGTG
GGCGGGCCAAGATAGGGGCGCGATTGCTGCGATCTGGAGGACAAATTACACACACTTGCGCCTGAGCGCC
AAGCACAGGGTTGTTGGTCCTCATATTCACGAGGTCGCTGAGAGCACGGTGGGCTAATGTTGCCATGGGT
AGCATATACTACCCAAATATCTGGATAGCATATGCTATCCTAATCTATATCTGGGTAGCATAGGCTATCC
TAATCTATATCTGGGTAGCATATGCTATCCTAATCTATATCTGGGTAGTATATGCTATCCTAATTTATAT
CTGGGTAGCATAGGCTATCCTAATCTATATCTGGGTAGCATATGCTATCCTAATCTATATCTGGGTAGTA
TATGCTATCCTAATCTGTATCCGGGTAGCATATGCTATCCTAATAGAGATTAGGGTAGTATATGCTATCC
TAATTTATATCTGGGTAGCATATACTACCCAAATATCTGGATAGCATATGCTATCCTAATCTATATCTGG
GTAGCATATGCTATCCTAATCTATATCTGGGTAGCATAGGCTATCCTAATCTATATCTGGGTAGCATATG
CTATCCTAATCTATATCTGGGTAGTATATGCTATCCTAATTTATATCTGGGTAGCATAGGCTATCCTAAT
CTATATCTGGGTAGCATATGCTATCCTAATCTATATCTGGGTAGTATATGCTATCCTAATCTGTATCCGG
GTAGCATATGCTATCCTCATGATAAGCTGTCAAACATGAGAATTAATTCTTGAAGACGAAAGGGCCTCGT
GATACGCCTATTTTTATAGGTTAATGTCATGATAATAATGGTTTCTTAGACGTCAGGTGGCACTTTTCGG
GGAAATGTGCGCGGAACCCCTATTTGTTTATTTTTCTAAATACATTCAAATATGTATCCGCTCATGAGAC
AATAACCCTGATAAATGCTTCAATAATATTGAAAAAGGAAGAGTATGAGTATTCAACATTTCCGTGTCGC
CCTTATTCCCTTTTTTGCGGCATTTTGCCTTCCTGTTTTTGCTCACCCAGAAACGCTGGTGAAAGTAAAA
GATGCTGAAGATCAGTTGGGTGCACGAGTGGGTTACATCGAACTGGATCTCAACAGCGGTAAGATCCTTG
AGAGTTTTCGCCCCGAAGAACGTTTTCCAATGATGAGCACTTTTAAAGTTCTGCTATGTGGCGCGGTATT
ATCCCGTGTTGACGCCGGGCAAGAGCAACTCGGTCGCCGCATACACTATTCTCAGAATGACTTGGTTGAG
TACTCACCAGTCACAGAAAAGCATCTTACGGATGGCATGACAGTAAGAGAATTATGCAGTGCTGCCATAA
CCATGAGTGATAACACTGCGGCCAACTTACTTCTGACAACGATCGGAGGACCGAAGGAGCTAACCGCTTT
TTTGCACAACATGGGGGATCATGTAACTCGCCTTGATCGTTGGGAACCGGAGCTGAATGAAGCCATACCA
AACGACGAGCGTGACACCACGATGCCTGCAGCAATGGCAACAACGTTGCGCAAACTATTAACTGGCGAAC
TACTTACTCTAGCTTCCCGGCAACAATTAATAGACTGGATGGAGGCGGATAAAGTTGCAGGACCACTTCT
GCGCTCGGCCCTTCCGGCTGGCTGGTTTATTGCTGATAAATCTGGAGCCGGTGAGCGTGGGTCTCGCGGT
ATCATTGCAGCACTGGGGCCAGATGGTAAGCCCTCCCGTATCGTAGTTATCTACACGACGGGGAGTCAGG
CAACTATGGATGAACGAAATAGACAGATCGCTGAGATAGGTGCCTCACTGATTAAGCATTGGTAACTGTC
AGACCAAGTTTACTCATATATACTTTAGATTGATTTAAAACTTCATTTTTAATTTAAAAGGATCTAGGTG
AAGATCCTTTTTGATAATCTCATGACCAAAATCCCTTAACGTGAGTTTTCGTTCCACTGAGCGTCAGACC
CCGTAGAAAAGATCAAAGGATCTTCTTGAGATCCTTTTTTTCTGCGCGTAATCTGCTGCTTGCAAACAAA
AAAACCACCGCTACCAGCGGTGGTTTGTTTGCCGGATCAAGAGCTACCAACTCTTTTTCCGAAGGTAACT
GGCTTCAGCAGAGCGCAGATACCAAATACTGTTCTTCTAGTGTAGCCGTAGTTAGGCCACCACTTCAAGA
ACTCTGTAGCACCGCCTACATACCTCGCTCTGCTAATCCTGTTACCAGTGGCTGCTGCCAGTGGCGATAA
GTCGTGTCTTACCGGGTTGGACTCAAGACGATAGTTACCGGATAAGGCGCAGCGGTCGGGCTGAACGGGG
GGTTCGTGCACACAGCCCAGCTTGGAGCGAACGACCTACACCGAACTGAGATACCTACAGCGTGAGCTAT
GAGAAAGCGCCACGCTTCCCGAAGGGAGAAAGGCGGACAGGTATCCGGTAAGCGGCAGGGTCGGAACAGG
AGAGCGCACGAGGGAGCTTCCAGGGGGAAACGCCTGGTATCTTTATAGTCCTGTCGGGTTTCGCCACCTC
TGACTTGAGCGTCGATTTTTGTGATGCTCGTCAGGGGGGCGGAGCCTATGGAAAAACGCCAGCAACGCGG
CCTTTTTACGGTTCCTGGCCTTTTGCTGGCCTTTTGCTCACATGTTCTTTCCTGCGTTATCCCCTGATTC
TGTGGATAACCGTATTACCGCCTTTGAGTGAGCTGATACCGCTCGCCGCAGCCGAACGACCGAGCGCAGC
GAGTCAGTGAGCGAGGAAGC
